Addgene plasmid #118069: MLRV
Purpose: Multi-luciferase reporter vector including transcriptional reporters for NF-kb, TGF-b, c-Myc, p53 and MAPK/JNK transcriptional reporters
Depositing lab: Koen Venken. Depositing organization: Baylor College of Medicine. Publication: Examining multiple cellular pathways at once using multiplex hextuple luciferase assaying. Sarrion-Perdigones A, Chang L, Gonzalez Y, Gallego-Flores T, Young DW, Venken KJT. Nat Commun. 2019 Dec 13;10(1):5710. doi: 10.1038/s41467-019-13651-y. PubMed 31836712.
Backbone
  Vector backbone: ColE1 vector Alpha2
  Backbone manufacturer: Self made; Derived from pBluescriptSK
  Backbone size w/o insert (bp): 2327
  Total vector size (bp): 13382
  Modifications to backbone: Kanamycin Resistance
  Vector type: Mammalian Expression, Luciferase, Synthetic Biology ; Assembly of GB2.0 transcriptional units
Growth in bacteria
  Bacterial resistance: Kanamycin, 50 μg/mL
  Growth temperature: 37°C
  Growth strain: DH5alpha
  Copy number: High Copy
Gene/Insert 1
  Gene/Insert name: TB:5xNF-κβ:RedF:bGHpA
  Species: H. sapiens (human), Synthetic
  Insert size (bp): 2205
  Promoter: 5xNF-KB::miniP
  Cloning method: Restriction Enzyme; 5′ cloning site BsaI (destroyed during cloning); 3′ cloning site BsaI (destroyed during cloning)
  Sequencing primers: 5′ cgctGTCAggagGGGAATTTC; 3′ AAGCTCACATCTTGGCCACGGGC
Gene/Insert 2
  Gene/Insert name: TB:4xTGF-β:FLuc:bGHpA
  Species: H. sapiens (human), Synthetic
  Insert size (bp): 2111
  Promoter: 4xTGF-B::miniP
  Cloning method: Restriction Enzyme; 5′ cloning site BsmBI (destroyed during cloning); 3′ cloning site BsmBI (destroyed during cloning)
  Sequencing primers: 5′ TTCTCTcgctGTCAGGAGG; 3′ TAGAAGGCACAGAAGCttacacggcga
Gene/Insert 3
  Gene/Insert name: TB:5xE-box:Renilla:bGHpA
  Species: H. sapiens (human), Synthetic
  Insert size (bp): 1477
  Promoter: 5xEbox::miniP
  Cloning method: Restriction Enzyme; 5′ cloning site BsaI (destroyed during cloning); 3′ cloning site BsaI (destroyed during cloning)
  Sequencing primers: 5′ ATTTCTCTcgctGTCAGGAGCACGTGTGC; 3′ GAACAGTGAGCTTCTGTGCCTTCTAGTTGCCAGC
Gene/Insert 4
  Gene/Insert name: TB:2xp53:NLuc:bGHpA
  Species: H. sapiens (human), Synthetic
  Insert size (bp): 1076
  Promoter: 2xp53::miniP
  Cloning method: Restriction Enzyme; 5′ cloning site BsaI (destroyed during cloning); 3′ cloning site BsaI (destroyed during cloning)
  Sequencing primers: 5′ ATTTCTCTcgctGTCAGGAGTACAGAAC; 3′ CCTGAGCTTCTGTGCCTTCTAGTTGCCAGCCATCT
Gene/Insert 5
  Gene/Insert name: TB:6xAP-1:GrRenilla:bGHpA
  Species: H. sapiens (human), Synthetic
  Insert size (bp): 1497
  Promoter: 6xAP1::miniP
  Cloning method: Restriction Enzyme; 5′ cloning site BsaI (destroyed during cloning); 3′ cloning site BsaI (destroyed during cloning)
  Sequencing primers: 5′ ATTTCTCTcgctGTCAGGAGTGAGT; 3′ GTGAGGCTTCTGTGCCTTCTAGTTGCCAGCCAT
Gene/Insert 6
  Gene/Insert name: CMV:ELuc:bGHpA
  Species: H. sapiens (human), Synthetic
  Insert size (bp): 2449
  Promoter: CMV
  Cloning method: Restriction Enzyme; 5′ cloning site BsmBi (destroyed during cloning); 3′ cloning site BsmBI (destroyed during cloning)
  Sequencing primers: 5′ CAGGAGTAGTTATTAATAGTAATCAATTACG; 3′ CGGCTTGAGCTTCTGTGCCTTCTAGTTGCCAGCCA
Terms and licenses: Academic/Nonprofit Terms; Industry Terms: Not Available to Industry
Depositor comments: Insert can be released with BsmBI
How to cite: MLRV was a gift from Koen Venken (Addgene plasmid # 118069 ; http://n2t.net/addgene:118069 ; RRID:Addgene_118069)
