[The description below was written by a language model from this plasmid's Addgene catalogue record and pLannotate feature annotations shown in this document.]
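Description:
MLRV is a multi-luciferase reporter vector of about 13.4 kb for transient expression in mammalian cells. It was built by GoldenBraid 2.0-style type IIS assembly (BsaI/BsmBI sites destroyed in cloning) of six transcriptional units in a self-made "Alpha2" backbone derived from pBluescriptSK. The backbone carries a high-copy ColE1/pUC origin, an f1 origin, and a kanamycin resistance gene, annotated as driven by a cat promoter, for selection in E. coli. The depositor notes that the whole assembled insert can be released with BsmBI.

Five of the units are pathway reporters with the same architecture, all in the same orientation. Each begins with a transcription blocker (TB), annotated as a synthetic poly(A) signal followed by the human α2-globin RNA polymerase II pause site, which limits read-through from the upstream unit. Multimerised response elements are then fused to a minimal TATA-box promoter, followed by a distinct luciferase and a bGH polyadenylation signal. In this way, 5xNF-κB elements drive RedF (which the feature table matches to a Luciola firefly luciferase), and 4xTGF-β elements drive firefly luciferase (FLuc). 5xE-box elements, reporting c-Myc, drive Renilla luciferase, while 2xp53 elements drive NanoLuc (matched to the Oplophorus luciferase). 6xAP-1 elements, reporting MAPK/JNK signalling, drive a green-emitting Renilla variant. The sixth unit expresses ELuc constitutively from the CMV enhancer/promoter and likely serves as an internal normalisation control. The ELuc coding region itself was not annotated in the feature table, leaving a gap between the CMV promoter and the last bGH poly(A).

Because all six reporters sit on one plasmid, they are delivered in a fixed ratio. This supports multiplexed "hextuple" luciferase assays that read several signalling pathways from a single sample.
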