Features (pLannotate 1.2.2; 33 found; start..end, strand, type, name):
     26..74      +  polyA_signal   poly(A) signal: synthetic polyadenylation signal
     88..179     +  misc_feature   pause site: RNA polymerase II transcriptional pause signal from the human α2 globin gene
    290..321     +  promoter       minP: minimal TATA-box promoter with low basal activity
    355..1998    +  CDS            LUCI_LUCCR: Experimental evidence at protein level: Swiss-Prot protein existence level 1. Produces green light with a wavelength of 544 nm. From Luciola cruciata (Japanese firefly) (Genji firefly).
   2006..2230    +  polyA_signal   bGH poly(A) signal: bovine growth hormone polyadenylation signal
   2243..2291    +  polyA_signal   poly(A) signal: synthetic polyadenylation signal
   2305..2396    +  misc_feature   pause site: RNA polymerase II transcriptional pause signal from the human α2 globin gene
   2507..2538    +  promoter       minP: minimal TATA-box promoter with low basal activity
   2572..4224    +  CDS            luciferase: firefly luciferase; luc+; enhanced luc+ version of the luciferase gene
   4232..4456    +  polyA_signal   bGH poly(A) signal: bovine growth hormone polyadenylation signal
   4469..4517    +  polyA_signal   poly(A) signal: synthetic polyadenylation signal
   4531..4622    +  misc_feature   pause site: RNA polymerase II transcriptional pause signal from the human α2 globin gene
   4719..4750    +  promoter       minP: minimal TATA-box promoter with low basal activity
   4784..5716    +  CDS            LUCI_RENRE: Experimental evidence at protein level: Swiss-Prot protein existence level 1. Upon binding the substrate, the enzyme catalyzes an oxygenation, producing a very short-lived hydroperoxide that cyclizes into a dioxetanone structure, which collapses, releasing a CO(2) molecule. The spontaneous breakdown of the dioxetanone releases the energy (about 50 kcal/mole) that is necessary to generate the excited state of the coelenteramide product, which is the singlet form of the monoanion. In vivo the product undergoes the process of nonradiative energy transfer to an accessory protein, a green fluoresce
   5724..5948    +  polyA_signal   bGH poly(A) signal: bovine growth hormone polyadenylation signal
   5961..6009    +  polyA_signal   poly(A) signal: synthetic polyadenylation signal
   6023..6114    +  misc_feature   pause site: RNA polymerase II transcriptional pause signal from the human α2 globin gene
   6227..6258    +  promoter       minP: minimal TATA-box promoter with low basal activity
   6283..6804    +  CDS            LUCI_OPLGR (fragment): Experimental evidence at protein level: Swiss-Prot protein existence level 1. Catalytic subunit of oplophorus-luciferin 2-monooxygenase. Oxidoreductase that converts coelenterazine (the oplophorus luciferin) to coelenteramide under emission of blue light with a maximum at 454 nm. Is also active with bisdeoxycoelenterazine. From Oplophorus gracilirostris (Luminous shrimp).
   6812..7036    +  polyA_signal   bGH poly(A) signal: bovine growth hormone polyadenylation signal
   7049..7097    +  polyA_signal   poly(A) signal: synthetic polyadenylation signal
   7111..7202    +  misc_feature   pause site: RNA polymerase II transcriptional pause signal from the human α2 globin gene
   7315..7346    +  promoter       minP: minimal TATA-box promoter with low basal activity
   7380..8312    +  CDS            LUCI_RENRE: Experimental evidence at protein level: Swiss-Prot protein existence level 1. Upon binding the substrate, the enzyme catalyzes an oxygenation, producing a very short-lived hydroperoxide that cyclizes into a dioxetanone structure, which collapses, releasing a CO(2) molecule. The spontaneous breakdown of the dioxetanone releases the energy (about 50 kcal/mole) that is necessary to generate the excited state of the coelenteramide product, which is the singlet form of the monoanion. In vivo the product undergoes the process of nonradiative energy transfer to an accessory protein, a green fluoresce
   8320..8544    +  polyA_signal   bGH poly(A) signal: bovine growth hormone polyadenylation signal
   8617..8920    +  enhancer       CMV enhancer: human cytomegalovirus immediate early enhancer
   8921..9124    +  promoter       CMV promoter: human cytomegalovirus (CMV) immediate early promoter
  10841..11065   +  polyA_signal   bGH poly(A) signal: bovine growth hormone polyadenylation signal
  11185..11773   -  rep_origin     ori: high-copy-number ColE1/pMB1/pBR322/pUC origin of replication
  11888..11990   +  promoter       cat promoter: promoter of the E. coli cat gene encoding chloramphenicol acetyltransferase
  11991..12804   +  CDS            KanR (fragment): aminoglycoside phosphotransferase; aph(3')-Ia; confers resistance to kanamycin in bacteria or G418 (Geneticin®) in eukaryotes
  12892..12909   -  promoter       tet promoter (fragment): E. coli promoter for tetracycline efflux protein gene
  12920..13375   +  rep_origin     f1 ori (sequence partly withheld): f1 bacteriophage origin of replication; arrow indicates direction of (+) strand synthesis
>Addgene plasmid #118069 | MLRV | addgene full sequence | sequence record 240503 | Addgene NGS Result
TAACAAGCTTCGTCTCAGTCAGGAGAATAAAATATCTTTATTTTCATTACATCTGTGTGTTGGTTTTTTG
TGTGAATCGATAGTACTAACATACGCTCTCCATCAAAACAAAACGAAACAAAACAAACTAGCAAAATAGG
CTGTCCCCAGTGCAAGTGCAGGTGCCAGAACATTTCTCTCGCTGTCAGGAGGGGAATTTCCGGGGACTTT
CCGGGAATTTCCGGGGACTTTCCGGGAATTTCCTCCCTCGAGGATATCAAATCTGGCCTCGGCGGCCAAG
CTTAGACACTAGAGGGTATATAATGGAAGCTCGACTTCCAGCTTGGCAATCCGGTACTGTTGGTAAAGCC
ACCAATGGAGAACATGGAGAACGACGAGAACATTGTGGTGGGACCCAAGCCGTTCTACCCGATCGAGGAG
GGTTCCGCTGGCACCCAGCTGCGCAAGTACATGGAGCGCTACGCTAAGCTGGGTGCTATCGCCTTCACCA
ACGCCGTGACCGGTGTGGATTACTCCTACGCCGAGTACCTGGAGAAGTCCTGCTGCCTCGGAAAGGCCCT
GCAGAACTACGGTCTGGTCGTGGATGGCCGCATTGCCCTCTGCTCGGAGAACTGCGAGGAGTTCTTCATT
CCCGTGATCGCTGGTCTGTTCATCGGAGTCGGCGTTGCCCCAACCAACGAGATCTACACCCTGCGCGAGC
TGGTCCACAGCCTGGGTATCAGCAAGCCGACCATCGTTTTCTCGAGCAAGAAGGGCCTCGACAAGGTTAT
CACCGTGCAAAAAACCGTCACCACCATCAAGACCATCGTTATCCTGGATTCCAAGGTTGACTACCGCGGT
TACCAGTGCCTCGACACCTTCATCAAGCGTAACACCCCACCCGGCTTCCAAGCCTCCTCCTTCAAAACCG
TGGAGGTTGATCGCAAGGAGCAGGTGGCCCTGATCATGAACTCCTCCGGCTCCACCGGTCTGCCAAAGGG
CGTGCAGCTGACCCACGAGAACACCGTCACCCGCTTCTCGCATGCCCGTGATCCCATCTACGGCAACCAG
GTGTCCCCAGGCACCGCCGTCCTGACCGTCGTGCCCCTCCACCACGGCTTCGGCATGTTCACCACTCTCG
GCTACTTGATCTGCGGCTTCCGTGTGGTGATGCTGACTAAGTTCGACGAGGAGACTTTCCTCAAGACCCT
GCAAGACTACAAGTGCACTTACGTGATCCTGGTGCCGACCCTGTTCGCCATCCTGAACAAGAGCGAGCTG
TTGAACAAATACGACCTGTCGAACCTGGTGGAGATCGCTTCCGGCGGCGCCCCACTGTCGAAGGAAGTTG
GCGAGGCCGTTGCTCGCCGCTTCAACCTGCCCGGCGTCCGTCAGGGTTACGGCCTGACCGAGACTACCTC
GGCTATCATCATCACCCCCGAGGGCGACGATAAGCCCGGCGCTTCCGGCAAGGTTGTTCCACTCTTCAAA
GCCAAGGTGATCGACCTGGACACCAAGAAGTCCCTGGGTCCCAACCGTCGCGGAGAAGTGTGCGTCAAGG
GCCCCATGCTGATGAAGGGCTACGTCAACAACCCAGAGGCCACCAAGGAGTTGATCGACGAGGAGGGCTG
GCTGCACACTGGTGACATCGGTTACTACGACGAAGAGAAGCACTTCTTCATCGTTGACCGCCTGAAGTCC
TTGATCAAGTACAAGGGCTACCAGGTTCCCCCCGCCGAGCTCGAGAGCGTCCTGCTGCAGCACCCCTCCA
TTTTCGATGCCGGAGTGGCCGGTGTCCCCGATCCCGTGGCTGGCGAGCTGCCAGGTGCCGTCGTCGTGCT
GGAGTCCGGCAAGAACATGACCGAGAAGGAAGTGATGGATTACGTGGCCTCGCAAGTGTCCAACGCCAAG
CGCCTGCGCGGCGGCGTGCGCTTCGTGGATGAGGTGCCCAAGGGCCTCACCGGAAAGATCGACGGTCGCG
CTATCCGCGAGATCCTCAAGAAGCCCGTGGCCAAGATGTGAGCTTCTGTGCCTTCTAGTTGCCAGCCATC
TGTTGTTTGCCCCTCCCCCGTGCCTTCCTTGACCCTGGAAGGTGCCACTCCCACTGTCCTTTCCTAATAA
AATGAGGAAATTGCATCGCATTGTCTGAGTAGGTGTCATTCTATTCTGGGGGGTGGGGTGGGGCAGGACA
GCAAGGGGGAGGATTGGGAAGACAATAGCAGGCATGCTGGGGATGCGGTGGGCTCTATGGCGCTGTCAGG
AGAATAAAATATCTTTATTTTCATTACATCTGTGTGTTGGTTTTTTGTGTGAATCGATAGTACTAACATA
CGCTCTCCATCAAAACAAAACGAAACAAAACAAACTAGCAAAATAGGCTGTCCCCAGTGCAAGTGCAGGT
GCCAGAACATTTCTCTCGCTGTCAGGAGGTCTAGATGCCGTCTAGACTTAGTACGTCTAGACTGCCGTCT
AGACGGATCCTCCCTCGAGGATATCAAATCTGGCCTCGGCGGCCAAGCTTAGACACTAGAGGGTATATAA
TGGAAGCTCGACTTCCAGCTTGGCAATCCGGTACTGTTGGTAAAGCCACCAATGGAAGACGCCAAAAACA
TAAAGAAAGGCCCGGCGCCATTCTATCCGCTGGAAGATGGAACCGCTGGAGAGCAACTGCATAAGGCTAT
GAAGAGATACGCCCTGGTTCCTGGAACAATTGCTTTTACAGATGCACATATCGAGGTGGACATCACTTAC
GCTGAGTACTTCGAAATGTCCGTTCGGTTGGCAGAAGCTATGAAACGATATGGGCTGAATACAAATCACA
GAATCGTCGTATGCAGTGAAAACTCTCTTCAATTCTTTATGCCGGTGTTGGGCGCGTTATTTATCGGAGT
TGCAGTTGCGCCCGCGAACGACATTTATAATGAACGTGAATTGCTCAACAGTATGGGCATTTCGCAGCCT
ACCGTGGTGTTCGTTTCCAAAAAGGGGTTGCAAAAAATTTTGAACGTGCAAAAAAAGCTCCCAATCATCC
AAAAAATTATTATCATGGATTCTAAAACGGATTACCAGGGATTTCAGTCGATGTACACGTTCGTCACATC
TCATCTACCTCCCGGTTTTAATGAATACGATTTTGTGCCAGAGTCCTTCGATAGGGACAAGACAATTGCA
CTGATCATGAACTCCTCTGGATCTACTGGTCTGCCTAAAGGTGTCGCTCTGCCTCATAGAACTGCCTGCG
TGAGATTCTCGCATGCCAGAGATCCTATTTTTGGCAATCAAATCATTCCGGATACTGCGATTTTAAGTGT
TGTTCCATTCCATCACGGTTTTGGAATGTTTACTACACTCGGATATTTGATATGTGGATTTCGAGTCGTC
TTAATGTATAGATTTGAAGAAGAGCTGTTTCTGAGGAGCCTTCAGGATTACAAGATTCAAAGTGCGCTGC
TGGTGCCAACCCTATTCTCCTTCTTCGCCAAAAGCACTCTGATTGACAAATACGATTTATCTAATTTACA
CGAAATTGCTTCTGGTGGCGCTCCCCTCTCTAAGGAAGTCGGGGAAGCGGTTGCCAAGAGGTTCCATCTG
CCAGGTATCAGGCAAGGATATGGGCTCACTGAGACTACATCAGCTATTCTGATTACACCCGAGGGGGATG
ATAAACCGGGCGCGGTCGGTAAAGTTGTTCCATTTTTTGAAGCGAAGGTTGTGGATCTGGATACCGGGAA
AACGCTGGGCGTTAATCAAAGAGGCGAACTGTGTGTGAGAGGTCCTATGATTATGTCCGGTTATGTAAAC
AATCCGGAAGCGACCAACGCCTTGATTGACAAGGATGGATGGCTACATTCTGGAGACATAGCTTACTGGG
ACGAAGACGAACACTTCTTCATCGTTGACCGCCTGAAGTCTCTGATTAAGTACAAAGGCTATCAGGTGGC
TCCCGCTGAATTGGAATCCATCTTGCTCCAACACCCCAACATCTTCGACGCAGGTGTCGCAGGTCTTCCC
GACGATGACGCCGGTGAACTTCCCGCCGCCGTTGTTGTTTTGGAGCACGGAAAGACGATGACGGAAAAAG
AGATCGTGGATTACGTCGCCAGTCAAGTAACAACCGCGAAAAAGTTGCGCGGAGGAGTTGTGTTTGTGGA
CGAAGTACCGAAAGGTCTTACCGGAAAACTCGACGCAAGAAAAATCAGAGAGATCCTCATAAAGGCCAAG
AAGGGCGGAAAGATCGCCGTGTAATGAGCTTCTGTGCCTTCTAGTTGCCAGCCATCTGTTGTTTGCCCCT
CCCCCGTGCCTTCCTTGACCCTGGAAGGTGCCACTCCCACTGTCCTTTCCTAATAAAATGAGGAAATTGC
ATCGCATTGTCTGAGTAGGTGTCATTCTATTCTGGGGGGTGGGGTGGGGCAGGACAGCAAGGGGGAGGAT
TGGGAAGACAATAGCAGGCATGCTGGGGATGCGGTGGGCTCTATGGCGCTGTCAGGAGAATAAAATATCT
TTATTTTCATTACATCTGTGTGTTGGTTTTTTGTGTGAATCGATAGTACTAACATACGCTCTCCATCAAA
ACAAAACGAAACAAAACAAACTAGCAAAATAGGCTGTCCCCAGTGCAAGTGCAGGTGCCAGAACATTTCT
CTCGCTGTCAGGAGCACGTGTGCACGTGGACACGTGCTCACGTGCTCACGTGTCCCTCGAGGATATCAAA
TCTGGCCTCGGCGGCCAAGCTTAGACACTAGAGGGTATATAATGGAAGCTCGACTTCCAGCTTGGCAATC
CGGTACTGTTGGTAAAGCCACCAATGACTTCCAAGGTTTATGACCCCGAGCAACGCAAGAGAATGATAAC
TGGGCCTCAGTGGTGGGCCAGATGTAAACAAATGAATGTCCTTGATAGTTTCATCAATTACTACGACAGT
GAAAAGCATGCAGAAAACGCCGTAATTTTTTTGCATGGCAACGCAGCCTCCTCTTATTTGTGGCGACACG
TAGTCCCGCATATAGAGCCGGTAGCTAGGTGTATTATCCCTGATCTGATCGGAATGGGAAAGAGTGGCAA
GTCAGGGAATGGATCTTATCGCCTTCTTGACCACTACAAGTATCTGACGGCTTGGTTCGAACTCTTGAAT
TTGCCGAAGAAAATCATCTTCGTGGGTCACGATTGGGGAGCCTGTCTCGCGTTCCATTATTCCTACGAGC
ATCAGGACAAGATAAAGGCAATCGTTCACGCCGAGTCTGTAGTAGATGTAATCGAGTCCTGGGACGAATG
GCCAGATATTGAGGAGGATATAGCATTGATTAAAAGCGAGGAAGGGGAAAAGATGGTGCTGGAGAACAAC
TTCTTTGTGGAAACAATGCTTCCTTCAAAAATCATGAGAAAACTGGAACCCGAGGAATTTGCCGCTTATC
TCGAACCGTTTAAAGAAAAGGGAGAAGTCCGCAGGCCAACACTTTCCTGGCCAAGAGAAATCCCGCTCGT
CAAAGGCGGAAAGCCGGATGTTGTGCAAATAGTCCGAAATTACAACGCGTACCTCCGGGCCTCTGACGAT
CTCCCTAAAATGTTTATAGAATCAGATCCAGGATTTTTTAGCAACGCTATCGTAGAAGGAGCAAAGAAAT
TTCCAAATACCGAATTTGTCAAAGTAAAGGGACTGCATTTCAGTCAAGAGGACGCTCCAGACGAGATGGG
CAAATACATAAAGTCCTTTGTAGAGAGGGTCCTGAAGAACGAACAGTGAGCTTCTGTGCCTTCTAGTTGC
CAGCCATCTGTTGTTTGCCCCTCCCCCGTGCCTTCCTTGACCCTGGAAGGTGCCACTCCCACTGTCCTTT
CCTAATAAAATGAGGAAATTGCATCGCATTGTCTGAGTAGGTGTCATTCTATTCTGGGGGGTGGGGTGGG
GCAGGACAGCAAGGGGGAGGATTGGGAAGACAATAGCAGGCATGCTGGGGATGCGGTGGGCTCTATGGCG
CTGTCAGGAGAATAAAATATCTTTATTTTCATTACATCTGTGTGTTGGTTTTTTGTGTGAATCGATAGTA
CTAACATACGCTCTCCATCAAAACAAAACGAAACAAAACAAACTAGCAAAATAGGCTGTCCCCAGTGCAA
GTGCAGGTGCCAGAACATTTCTCTCGCTGTCAGGAGTACAGAACATGTCTAAGCATGCTGTGCCTTGCCT
GGACTTGCCTGGCCTTGCCTTCCCTCGAGGATATCAAATCTGGCCTCGGCGGCCAAGCTTAGACACTAGA
GGGTATATAATGGAAGCTCGACTTCCAGCTTGGCAATCCGGTACTGTTGGTAAAGCCACCAATGGTGTTT
ACCTTGGAGGACTTCGTGGGTGACTGGAGGCAAACTGCAGGATACAATTTGGACCAGGTCCTCGAACAGG
GAGGAGTCAGCAGCCTTTTCCAAAACTTGGGCGTGTCCGTTACCCCTATTCAGAGAATTGTCCTTTCCGG
AGAGAACGGATTGAAAATAGATATCCACGTCATAATCCCGTATGAAGGACTGTCTGGGGACCAAATGGGT
CAGATTGAAAAAATATTCAAAGTAGTTTATCCCGTTGATGATCATCACTTCAAAGTTATCCTTCATTATG
GGACTTTGGTAATCGATGGAGTTACTCCTAATATGATAGATTACTTTGGCCGACCTTACGAGGGGATCGC
TGTATTCGACGGCAAGAAAATCACCGTCACTGGAACCCTCTGGAACGGCAACAAGATTATTGACGAGCGA
TTGATCAATCCAGACGGATCTTTGCTTTTCCGCGTAACGATAAACGGCGTAACAGGGTGGAGGCTCTGCG
AACGAATACTCGCCTGAGCTTCTGTGCCTTCTAGTTGCCAGCCATCTGTTGTTTGCCCCTCCCCCGTGCC
TTCCTTGACCCTGGAAGGTGCCACTCCCACTGTCCTTTCCTAATAAAATGAGGAAATTGCATCGCATTGT
CTGAGTAGGTGTCATTCTATTCTGGGGGGTGGGGTGGGGCAGGACAGCAAGGGGGAGGATTGGGAAGACA
ATAGCAGGCATGCTGGGGATGCGGTGGGCTCTATGGCGCTGTCAGGAGAATAAAATATCTTTATTTTCAT
TACATCTGTGTGTTGGTTTTTTGTGTGAATCGATAGTACTAACATACGCTCTCCATCAAAACAAAACGAA
ACAAAACAAACTAGCAAAATAGGCTGTCCCCAGTGCAAGTGCAGGTGCCAGAACATTTCTCTCGCTGTCA
GGAGTGAGTCAGTGACTCAGTGAGTCAGTGACTCAGTGAGTCAGTGACTCAGGCATGCTCCCTCGAGGAT
ATCAAATCTGGCCTCGGCGGCCAAGCTTAGACACTAGAGGGTATATAATGGAAGCTCGACTTCCAGCTTG
GCAATCCGGTACTGTTGGTAAAGCCACCAATGGCTTCCAAAGTCTACGACCCAGAACAAAGGAAGAGGAT
GATTACTGGACCGCAGTGGTGGGCAAGGTGCAAGCAGATGAATGTACTCGATAGTTTTATCAATTATTAC
GACTCCGAAAAACACGCGGAAAATGCTGTCATATTCCTGCACGGGAACGCCACTAGCAGCTACTTGTGGC
GGCACGTAGTCCCCCACATAGAGCCTGTTGCCCGATGTATTATTCCCGATCTCATTGGAATGGGCAAATC
AGGCAAATCTGGGAACGGTTCTTACCGCCTGCTCGATCACTATAAATATTTGACCGCTTGGTTTGAGCTG
CTTAATCTCCCTAAAAAAATAATATTCGTTGGACACGACTGGGGCTCAGCTCTGGCGTTCCACTACGCAT
ACGAGCATCAAGACCGAATAAAAGCAATAGTACATATGGAGTCAGTTGTTGACGTCATAGAGTCATGGAT
GGGTTGGCCAGATATTGAAGAGGAATTGGCCCTCATCAAGAGTGAGGAGGGGGAAAAAATGGTCCTGGAA
AATAATTTTTTCGTGGAAACCTTGCTCCCGAGTAAAATAATGCGAAAACTTGAACCCGAAGAGTTTGCTG
CTTATTTGGAGCCTTTCAAGGAAAAGGGGGAAGTAAGACGACCAACCCTTTCTTGGCCGAGGGAGATACC
TCTTGTTAAGGGTGGAAAGCCCGACGTAGTCCAGATAGTCCGAAATTACAACGCGTACCTGAGAGCTAGT
GATGACCTCCCTAAGTTGTTTATCGAGTCAGACCCTGGGTTCTTCAGCAACGCAATTGTAGAAGGAGCGA
AAAAATTTCCAAATACAGAATTTGTGAAGGTTAAGGGGCTCCACTTTTTGCAAGAGGACGCCCCCGATGA
GATGGGAAAATACATTAAATCTTTCGTAGAGCGCGTCCTTAAGAATGAACAGTGAGCTTCTGTGCCTTCT
AGTTGCCAGCCATCTGTTGTTTGCCCCTCCCCCGTGCCTTCCTTGACCCTGGAAGGTGCCACTCCCACTG
TCCTTTCCTAATAAAATGAGGAAATTGCATCGCATTGTCTGAGTAGGTGTCATTCTATTCTGGGGGGTGG
GGTGGGGCAGGACAGCAAGGGGGAGGATTGGGAAGACAATAGCAGGCATGCTGGGGATGCGGTGGGCTCT
ATGGCGCTGTCAGGAGTAGTTATTAATAGTAATCAATTACGGGGTCATTAGTTCATAGCCCATATATGGA
GTTCCGCGTTACATAACTTACGGTAAATGGCCCGCCTGGCTGACCGCCCAACGACCCCCGCCCATTGACG
TCAATAATGACGTATGTTCCCATAGTAACGCCAATAGGGACTTTCCATTGACGTCAATGGGTGGAGTATT
TACGGTAAACTGCCCACTTGGCAGTACATCAAGTGTATCATATGCCAAGTACGCCCCCTATTGACGTCAA
TGACGGTAAATGGCCCGCCTGGCATTATGCCCAGTACATGACCTTATGGGACTTTCCTACTTGGCAGTAC
ATCTACGTATTAGTCATCGCTATTACCATGGTGATGCGGTTTTGGCAGTACATCAATGGGCGTGGATAGC
GGTTTGACTCACGGGGATTTCCAAGTCTCCACCCCATTGACGTCAATGGGAGTTTGTTTTGGCACCAAAA
TCAACGGGACTTTCCAAAATGTCGTAACAACTCCGCCCCATTGACGCAAATGGGCGGTAGGCGTGTACGG
TGGGAGGTCTATATAAGCAGAGCTGGTTTAGTGAACCGTCAGATCAAGCTCAAATGATGAAGAGAGAGAA
GAATGTTGTGTATGGGCCCGAGCCTAAGCACCCGCTTGGGAATTTTACCGCTGGAGAGATGCTCTACAAC
GCGCTTCACAAACATAGTCACATCCCGCAGGCGATCCTCGACGTGATGGGTAACGAAAGTCTTAGTTATC
AGGAATTCTTCGACACGACGGTCAAATTGGGGCAGAGTCTCCAGAATTGTGGCTATAAAATGAATGATGT
TGTATCAATATGCGCTGAAAACAACAAAAGATTTTTCATTCCAATTATTAGTGCGTGGTATATAGGCATG
GTCGTTGCACCTGTAAACGAGGACTATATACCAGACGAACTGTGTAAGGTCACAGGAATTAGTAAGCCAA
TACTTGTGTTCACCACGCGAAAGATACTTCCAAAGGTTTTGGAGGTTAAGGATAGAACAAATTATATCAA
AAGAATCATAATTCTGGACTCTGAGGAAAACCTTCTCGGATGTGAATCCTTGCATAATTTTATGTCAAGA
TATAGCGATAACAATCTTCAGACCTTTAAACCACTGCATTACGATCCGGTCGACCAGGTTGCAGCGATAC
TGTGTAGTAGTGGTACTACCGGGTTGCCTAAGGGCGTCATGCAGACCCACCGCAATATATGTGTTCGGCT
GACCCACGCCTCTGACCCGAGAGTTGGTACCCAACTCATTCCCGGAGTTAGTGTGCTGGCGTATCTTCCC
TTCTTTCACGCCTTTGGGTTTTCCATTAACTTGGGGTATTTTATGGTGGGGCTGCGCGTCGTGATGCTTC
GGAGGTTCAACCAAGAGGTTTTTTTGAAGGCGATTCAAGACTATGAAGTACGAAGTGTGATCAATGTCCC
AAGTACAATCCTCTTTCTTTCTAAATCACCGTTGGTTGATAAGTATGATCTTTCTACCTTGGCGGAACTT
TGTTGTGGTGCGGCACCTCTTGCAAAAGAAGTAGCTGAAATCGCCGTAAAACGCCTTAATTTGCCAGGCA
TACGGTGTGGTTACGGGTTGACTGAAAGCACATCCGCTAATATCCACACTCTTCACAACGAATTTAAATC
CGGTTCATTGGGAAAAGTGACGCCCTACATGGCCGCTAAAATTATAGATCGAAACACCGGAGAGGCGCTT
GGCCCAAATCAAGTGGGAGAGTTGTGCATTTGGGGCCCCATGGTCACGAAAGGCTACGTGAATAATCCAC
AGGCCACCAAGGAGGCCATTGACGACGATGGTTGGCTTCACAGTGGTGATTTTGGCTACTATGATGAGGA
TGAATATTTTTACATTGTGGATAGATATAAAGAGCTGATCAAGTACAAGGGATATCAAGTGGCTCCTGTC
GAGTTGGAGGAGATTTTGCTCCAACATCCAGGGATCCGCGATGTGGCCGTAGTCGGTATCCCCGACATAG
AAGCAGGGGAACTTCCGGCCGGATTCGTTGTCAAGCAACCTGGGGCCCAACTGACGGCTAAAGAAGTATA
TGATTTCCTTGCACAAAGAGTTAGCCACAGCAAGTATCTTCGAGGGGGTGTCAGATTCGTTGACTCTATT
CCGAGGAACGTCACGGGCAAAATCAGCCGAAAGGAACTCCGAGAAGCACTTATGGAGAAGGCGGGTGGTG
GATCTATGTACAAGACATCCGCCGCCAACGATGAGAACTATGCCCTGGCGGCTTGAGCTTCTGTGCCTTC
TAGTTGCCAGCCATCTGTTGTTTGCCCCTCCCCCGTGCCTTCCTTGACCCTGGAAGGTGCCACTCCCACT
GTCCTTTCCTAATAAAATGAGGAAATTGCATCGCATTGTCTGAGTAGGTGTCATTCTATTCTGGGGGGTG
GGGTGGGGCAGGACAGCAAGGGGGAGGATTGGGAAGACAATAGCAGGCATGCTGGGGATGCGGTGGGCTC
TATGGCGCTTGAGACGAAGCTTGACACGGTTATCCACAGAATCAGGGGATAACGCAGGAAAGAACATGTG
AGCAAAAGGCCAGCAAAAGGCCAGGAACCGTAAAAAGGCCGCGTTGCTGGCGTTTTTCCATAGGCTCCGC
CCCCCTGACGAGCATCACAAAAATCGACGCTCAAGTCAGAGGTGGCGAAACCCGACAGGACTATAAAGAT
ACCAGGCGTTTCCCCCTGGAAGCTCCCTCGTGCGCTCTCCTGTTCCGACCCTGCCGCTTACCGGATACCT
GTCCGCCTTTCTCCCTTCGGGAAGCGTGGCGCTTTCTCATAGCTCACGCTGTAGGTATCTCAGTTCGGTG
TAGGTCGTTCGCTCCAAGCTGGGCTGTGTGCACGAACCCCCCGTTCAGCCCGACCGCTGCGCCTTATCCG
GTAACTATCGTCTTGAGTCCAACCCGGTAAGACACGACTTATCGCCACTGGCAGCAGCCACTGGTAACAG
GATTAGCAGAGCGAGGTATGTAGGCGGTGCTACAGAGTTCTTGAAGTGGTGGCCTAACTACGGCTACACT
AGAAGAACAGTATTTGGTATCTGCGCTCTGCTGAAGCCAGTTACCTTCGGAAAAAGAGTTGGTAGCTCTT
GATCCGGCAAACAAACCACCGCTGGTAGCGGTGGTTTTTTTGTTTGCAAGCAGCAGATTACGCGCAGAAA
AAAAGGATCTCAAGAAGATCCTTTGATCTTTTCTACGGGGTCTGACGCTCAGTGGAACGAAAACTCACGT
TAAGGGATTTTGGTCATGAGATTATCAAAAAGGATCTTCACCTAGATCCTTTTGTGATGATCGGCACGTA
AGAGGTTCCAACTTTCACCATAATGAAATAAGATCACTACCGGGCGTATTTTTTGAGTTATCGAGATTTT
CAGGAGCTAAGGAAGCTAAAATGAGCCATATTCAACGGGAAACGTCTTGCTCAAGGCCGCGATTAAATTC
CAACATGGATGCTGATTTATATGGGTATAAATGGGCTCGCGATAATGTCGGGCAATCAGGTGCGACAATC
TACCGATTGTATGGGAAGCCCGATGCGCCAGAGTTGTTTCTGAAACATGGCAAAGGTAGCGTTGCCAATG
ATGTTACAGATGAGATGGTCAGACTAAACTGGCTGACGGAATTTATGCCTCTTCCGACCATCAAGCATTT
TATCCGTACTCCTGATGATGCATGGTTACTCACCACTGCGATCCCAGGGAAAACAGCATTCCAGGTATTA
GAAGAATATCCTGATTCAGGTGAAAATATTGTTGATGCGCTGGCAGTGTTCCTGCGCCGGTTGCATTCGA
TTCCTGTTTGTAATTGTCCTTTTAACAGCGATCGCGTATTTCGACTCGCTCAGGCGCAATCACGAATGAA
TAACGGTTTGGTTGATGCGAGTGATTTTGATGACGAGCGTAATGGCTGGCCTGTTGAACAAGTCTGGAAA
GAAATGCATAAACTTTTGCCATTCTCACCGGATTCAGTAGTCACTCATGGTGATTTCTCACTTGATAACC
TTATTTTTGACGAGGGGAAATTAATAGGTTGTATTGATGTTGGACGAGTCGGAATCGCAGACCGATACCA
GGATCTTGCCATCCTATGGAACTGCCTCGGTGAGTTTTCTCCTTCATTACAGAAACGGCTTTTTCAAAAA
TATGGTATTGATAATCCTGATATGAATAAATTGCAGTTTCATTTGATGCTCGATGAGTTTTTCTGATTTT
TTTTAAGGCAGTTATTGGTGCCCTTAAACGCCTGGTTGCTACGCCTGAATAAGTGATAATAAGCGGATGA
ATGGCAGAAATTCGATGATAAGCTGTCAAACATGATGT
[125 nt withheld, positions 12919-13043]
C
[91 nt withheld, positions 13045-13135]
AGGGTGATGGTTCACGTAGTGGGCCAGCGCCCTGATAGACGGTTTTTCGCCCTTTGACGTTGGAGTCCAC
GTTCTTT
[37 nt withheld, positions 13213-13249]
ACCCTATCTCGGTCTATTCTTTTGATTTATAAGGGATTTTGCCGATTTCGGCCTATTGGTTAAAAAATGA
GCTGATTTAACAAAAATTTAACGCGAATTTTAACAAAATATTAACGCTTACAATTT
